Addgene plasmid #105389: pJOG638
Purpose: Synthetic biology
Depositing lab: Johannes Stuttmann. Depositing organization: Martin-Luther-Universitaet Halle-Wittenberg. Publication: Peripheral infrastructure vectors and an extended set of plant parts for the Modular Cloning system. Gantner J, Ordon J, Ilse T, Kretschmer C, Gruetzner R, Lofke C, Dagdas Y, Burstenbinder K, Marillonnet S, Stuttmann J. PLoS One. 2018 May 30;13(5):e0197185. doi: 10.1371/journal.pone.0197185. eCollection 2018. PubMed 29847550.
Backbone
  Vector backbone: pICH41295 (Engler et al., 2014)
  Vector type: Synthetic Biology
Growth in bacteria
  Bacterial resistance: Spectinomycin, 50 μg/mL
  Growth temperature: 37°C
  Growth strain: DH5alpha
  Copy number: High Copy
Gene/Insert
  Gene/Insert name: promotor CaBs3 (1000bp), variant
  Mutation: TALE-binding site; BsaI/ BpiI restriction sites removed
  Cloning method: Restriction Enzyme; 5′ cloning site BpiI (destroyed during cloning); 3′ cloning site BpiI (destroyed during cloning)
  Sequencing primers: 5′ CTTTGAGTGAGCTGATACCG; 3′ GGGTTCCGCGCACATTTC
Terms and licenses: Academic/Nonprofit Terms; Industry Terms: Not Available to Industry
How to cite: pJOG638 was a gift from Johannes Stuttmann (Addgene plasmid # 105389 ; http://n2t.net/addgene:105389 ; RRID:Addgene_105389)
