[The description below was written by a language model from this plasmid's Addgene catalogue record and pLannotate feature annotations shown in this document.]
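Description:
pJOG638 is a small (about 3.3 kb) Modular Cloning (MoClo) parts plasmid for plant synthetic biology, built in the pICH41295 backbone. In the MoClo hierarchy such plasmids serve as level 0 modules: they store a single sequence-verified, standardized genetic element that can later be released and combined with other parts by Golden Gate assembly. The plasmid is maintained in E. coli at high copy number through a ColE1/pUC-type origin of replication and is selected with spectinomycin via the aadA aminoglycoside adenylyltransferase gene. aadA is preceded by an AmpR (bla) promoter annotation and by short integrase and gentamicin acetyltransferase fragments, which appear to be remnants of the integron-type cassette from which the marker was derived rather than functional genes.

The insert is a roughly 1000 bp variant of the CaBs3 promoter. The name points to the Bs3 gene of pepper, although the record does not spell out the species. The recorded modifications concern a TALE-binding site, and internal BsaI and BpiI recognition sites have been removed ("domesticated") so that the fragment survives type IIS assembly reactions intact. It was inserted through BpiI sites that were destroyed during cloning. The record does not describe exactly how the TALE-binding site was changed. The automated annotation does not label the promoter itself. The only feature in that region is a short match to an Arabidopsis RCL1 protein fragment, most likely a spurious similarity hit rather than a real coding element. The record gives the purpose only as synthetic biology, but as a promoter module carrying a TALE-binding site it would suit the assembly of plant transcription units whose expression is meant to respond to a TAL effector.
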