Features (pLannotate 1.2.2; 6 found; start..end, strand, type, name):
    499..663     +  CDS            RCL1_ARATH (fragment): Experimental evidence at transcript level: Swiss-Prot protein existence level 2. Does not have cyclase activity. Plays a role in 40S- ribosomal-subunit biogenesis in the early pre-rRNA processing steps at sites A0, A1 and A2 that are required for proper maturation of the 18S RNA (By similarity). From Arabidopsis thaliana (Mouse-ear cress).
   1675..1779    +  promoter       AmpR promoter: bla
   1770..1850    -  CDS            int (fragment): INT2_ECOLX - Protein inferred from homology: Swiss-Prot protein existence level 3. Putative integrase believed to be involved in the insertion of antibiotic resistance genes into plasmids and transposons. From Escherichia coli.
   1938..1994    +  CDS            GmR (fragment): gentamycin acetyltransferase; aacC1; confers resistance to gentamycin
   2001..2789    +  CDS            aadA: S3AD_ECOLX - Experimental evidence at protein level: Swiss-Prot protein existence level 1. Mediates bacterial resistance to the antibiotics streptomycin and spectinomycin. From Escherichia coli.
   2963..287     +  rep_origin     ori (across the origin): high-copy-number ColE1/pMB1/pBR322/pUC origin of replication
>Addgene plasmid #105389 | pJOG638 | addgene full sequence | sequence record 206389 | Addgene NGS Result
CGCAGCGGTCGGGCTGAACGGGGGGTTCGTGCACACAGCCCAGCTTGGAGCGAACGACCTACACCGAACT
GAGATACCTACAGCGTGAGCTATGAGAAAGCGCCACGCTTCCCGAAGGGAGAAAGGCGGACAGGTATCCG
GTAAGCGGCAGGGTCGGAACAGGAGAGCGCACGAGGGAGCTTCCAGGGGGAAACGCCTGGTATCTTTATA
GTCCTGTCGGGTTTCGCCACCTCTGACTTGAGCGTCGATTTTTGTGATGCTCGTCAGGGGGGCGGAGCCT
ATGGAAAAACGCCAGCAACGCGGCCTTTTTACGGTTCCTGGCCTTTTGCTGGCCTTTTGCTCACATGTTC
TTTCCTGCGTTATCCCCTGATTCTGTGGATAACCGTATTACCGCCTTTGAGTGAGCTGATACCGCTCGCC
GCAGCCGAACGACCGAGCGCAGCGAGTCAGTGAGCGAGGAAGCGGAAGAGCGCCCAATACGCAAACCGCC
TCTCCCCGCGCGTTGGCCGATTCATTAATCACTCTGTGGTCTCAGGAGCAGCATTAAGGCACATCAGAGA
TTTTTTGGGTGTTAAGTTTGTCATGAAACCTGATGCCTCCACAGGAACTGTCAATCTCATGTGTCTTGGC
TCTGGTTTTCAGAATTTATCCAGAAAAGTATCATGATAAATTAATGGTGTCTGTGTTTGGTGGCTTAGAG
TGACGGCTAGATCAACATCTTTGGGATGCCTTGTGGAGTGAAATCAAGCATACTTTATCATAGGCGAAAT
TTTTTGTTGTGGTTTGCTGCTTGTAATGAGAGAGTGATATAGGAAGCAAATGTGGAGATCACATTTGCTC
ATCTCCTTGTTGCGTTGAAACTTTTGGTGTCAAGAGTTCTAATTCACATGTATTTGAAGATTCCTCATAT
GCTGCTTTTGTTTCTAATTATTTTTTCTAGTAAGAAAACATTTGTTCCTGAGTTTCCAACTAGAAAAAAA
TATCAAGTAAAATAGAATTCAATCATTTCCCTTACCAACGCTTGGTACTGCCAACCGCAACAAAGAATTA
ATGCAAAACAACAGTCTATTAATATCAACCTAGACTAAACTCCTTAGTTTTACTTTGAAATGCGAATGAT
ACATGACACATTAGATTGTACTTGCTTTTTACCACAGATACAACGATACATTTGTATATCTTTTCCCTTA
TAGCAAACTCTAATATATCATAGTCAAGCTAACGAAACTTATGCAAGGGAAATATGAAATTAGTATGCAA
GTAAACTCAAAGAACTAATCATTGAACTGAAAGATCAATATATCAAAAAAAAAAAAAAACAATAAAACCG
TTTAACCGATAGATTAACCATTTCTGGTTCAGTTTATGGGTTAAACCACAATTTGCACACCCTGGTTAAA
CAATGAACACGTTTGCCTGACCAATTTTATTATATAAACCGAACCATCCTCACAACTTCAAGTTATCATC
CCCTTTCTCTTTTCTCCTCTTGTTCTTGTCACCCGCTAAATCTATCAAAACACAAGTAGTCCTAGTTGCA
CATATATTTAATGTGAGACCACGAAGTGGCTCTTCAGTGGACGAAAGGGCCTCGTGATACGCCTATTTTT
ATAGGTTAATGTCATGATAATAATGGTTTCTTAGACGTCAGGTGGCACTTTTCGGGGAAATGTGCGCGGA
ACCCCTATTTGTTTATTTTTCTAAATACATTCAAATATGTATCCGCTCATGAGACAATAACCCTGATAAA
TGCTTCAATAATATTGAAAAAGGAAGAGTATGCGCTCACGCAACTGGTCCAGAACCTTGACCGAACGCAG
CGGTGGTAACGGCGCAGTGGCGGTTTTCATGGCTTGTTATGACTGTTTTTTTTTGGGGTACAGTCTATGC
CTCGGGCATCCAAGCAGCAAGCGCGTTACGCCGTGGGTCGATGTTTGATGTTATGGAGCAGCAACGATGT
TACGCAGCAGGGCAGTCGCCCTAAAACAAAGTTAAACATCATGAGGGAAGCGGTGATCGCCGAAGTATCG
ACTCAACTATCAGAGGTAGTTGGCGTCATCGAGCGCCATCTCGAACCGACGTTGCTGGCCGTACATTTGT
ACGGCTCCGCAGTGGATGGCGGCCTGAAGCCACACAGCGATATTGATTTGCTGGTTACGGTGACCGTAAG
GCTTGATGAAACAACGCGGCGAGCTTTGATCAACGACCTTTTGGAAACTTCGGCTTCCCCTGGAGAGAGC
GAGATTCTCCGCGCTGTAGAAGTCACCATTGTTGTGCACGACGACATCATTCCGTGGCGTTATCCAGCTA
AGCGCGAACTGCAATTTGGAGAATGGCAGCGCAATGACATTCTTGCAGGTATCTTCGAGCCAGCCACGAT
CGACATTGATCTGGCTATCTTGCTGACAAAAGCAAGAGAACATAGCGTTGCCTTGGTAGGTCCAGCGGCG
GAGGAACTCTTTGATCCGGTTCCTGAACAGGATCTATTTGAGGCGCTAAATGAAACCTTAACGCTATGGA
ACTCGCCGCCCGACTGGGCTGGCGATGAGCGAAATGTAGTGCTTACGTTGTCCCGCATTTGGTACAGCGC
AGTAACCGGCAAAATCGCGCCGAAGGATGTCGCTGCCGACTGGGCAATGGAGCGCCTGCCGGCCCAGTAT
CAGCCCGTCATACTTGAAGCTAGACAGGCTTATCTTGGACAAGAAGAAGATCGCTTGGCCTCGCGCGCAG
ATCAGTTGGAAGAATTTGTCCATTACGTAAAAGGCGAGATCACCAAGGTAGTCGGCAAATAACTGTCAGA
CCAAGTTTACTCATATATACTTTAGATTGATTTAAAACTTCATTTTTAATTTAAAAGGATCTAGGTGAAG
ATCCTTTTTGATAATCTCATGACCAAAATCCCTTAACGTGAGTTTTCGTTCCACTGAGCGTCAGACCCCG
TAGAAAAGATCAAAGGATCTTCTTGAGATCCTTTTTTTCTGCGCGTAATCTGCTGCTTGCAAACAAAAAA
ACCACCGCTACCAGCGGTGGTTTGTTTGCCGGATCAAGAGCTACCAACTCTTTTTCCGAAGGTAACTGGC
TTCAGCAGAGCGCAGATACCAAATACTGTTCTTCTAGTGTAGCCGTAGTTAGGCCACCACTTCAAGAACT
CTGTAGCACCGCCTACATACCTCGCTCTGCTAATCCTGTTACCAGTGGCTGCTGCCAGTGGCGATAAGTC
GTGTCTTACCGGGTTGGACTCAAGACGATAGTTACCGGATAAGG
